>Addgene plasmid #22552 | Flag-HA-OTUB2 | addgene full sequence | sequence record 313766 | Addgene NGS Result
GGCCAGACTGTTACCACTCCCTTAAGTTTGACCTTAGGTCACTGGAAAGATGTCGAGCGGATCGCTCACA
ACCAGTCGGTAGATGTCAAGAAGAGACGTTGGGTTACCTTCTGCTCTGCAGAATGGCCAACCTTTAACGT
CGGATGGCCGCGAGACGGCACCTTTAACCGAGACCTCATCACCCAGGTTAAGATCAAGGTCTTTTCACCT
GGCCCGCATGGACACCCAGACCAGGTCCCCTACATCGTGACCTGGGAAGCCTTGGCTTTTGACCCCCCTC
CCTGGGTCAAGCCCTTTGTACACCCTAAGCCTCCGCCTCCTCTTCCTCCATCCGCCCCGTCTCTCCCCCT
TGAACCTCCTCGTTCGACCCCGCCTCGATCCTCCCTTTATCCAGCCCTCACTCCTTCTCTAGGCGCCGGA
ATTAGATCTGCCACCATGGACTACAAGGATGACGATGACAAGCTCGATGGAGGATACCCATACGATGTTC
CAGATTACGCTGCTCGAGGTTATCAAACAAGTTTGTACAAAAAAGTTGGCATGAGTGAAACATCTTTCAA
CCTAATATCAGAAAAATGTGACATTCTATCCATTCTTCGGGACCATCCTGAAAACAGGATTTACCGGAGG
AAAATCGAGGAACTCAGCAAAAGGTTCACCGCCATCCGCAAGACCAAAGGGGATGGGAACTGCTTCTACA
GGGCCTTGGGCTATTCCTACCTGGAGTCCCTGCTGGGGAAGAGCAGGGAGATCTTCAAGTTCAAAGAACG
CGTACTGCAGACCCCAAATGACCTTCTGGCTGCTGGCTTTGAGGAGCACAAGTTCAGAAACTTCTTCAAT
GCTTTTTACAGTGTGGTGGAACTGGTAGAGAAGGACGGCTCAGTGTCCAGCCTGCTGAAGGTGTTCAACG
ACCAGAGTGCCTCGGACCACATCGTGCAGTTCCTGCGCCTGCTCACGTCGGCCTTCATCAGGAACCGAGC
AGACTTCTTCCGGCACTTCATTGATGAGGAGATGGACATCAAAGACTTCTGCACTCACGAAGTAGAGCCC
ATGGCCACGGAGTGTGACCACATCCAGATCACGGCGTTGTCGCAGGCCCTGAGCATTGCCCTGCAAGTGG
AGTACGTGGACGAGATGGATACCGCCCTGAACCACCACGTGTTCCCTGAGGCCGCCACCCCTTCCGTTTA
CCTGCTCTATAAAACATCCCACTACAACATCCTTTATGCAGCCGATAAACATTGATACCCAACTTTCTTG
TACAAAGTGGTTCGATAACGAATTCCGCCCCCCCCCCCTAACGTTACTGGCCGAAGCCGCTTGGAATAAG
GCCGGTGTGCGTTTGTCTATATGTTATTTTCCACCATATTGCCGTCTTTTGGCAATGTGAGGGCCCGGAA
ACCTGGCCCTGTCTTCTTGACGAGCATTCCTAGGGGTCTTTCCCCTCTCGCCAAAGGAATGCAAGGTCTG
TTGAATGTCGTGAAGGAAGCAGTTCCTCTGGAAGCTTCTTGAAGACAAACAACGTCTGTAGCGACCCTTT
GCAGGCAGCGGAACCCCCCACCTGGCGACAGGTGCCTCTGCGGCCAAAAGCCACGTGTATAAGATACACC
TGCAAAGGCGGCACAACCCCAGTGCCACGTTGTGAGTTGGATAGTTGTGGAAAGAGTCAAATGGCTCTCC
TCAAGCGTATTCAACAAGGGGCTGAAGGATGCCCAGAAGGTACCCCATTGTATGGGATCTGATCTGGGGC
CTCGGTGCACATGCTTTACATGTGTTTAGTCGAGGTTAAAAAAACGTCTAGGCCCCCCGAACCACGGGGA
CGTGGTTTTCCTTTGAAAAACACGATGATAATATGGCCACAACCATGACCGAGTACAAGCCCACGGTGCG
CCTCGCCACCCGCGACGACGTCCCCAGGGCCGTACGCACCCTCGCCGCCGCGTTCGCCGACTACCCCGCC
ACGCGCCACACCGTCGATCCGGACCGCCACATCGAGCGGGTCACCGAGCTGCAAGAACTCTTCCTCACGC
GCGTCGGGCTCGACATCGGCAAGGTGTGGGTCGCGGACGACGGCGCCGCGGTGGCGGTCTGGACCACGCC
GGAGAGCGTCGAAGCGGGGGCGGTGTTCGCCGAGATCGGCCCGCGCATGGCCGAGTTGAGCGGTTCCCGG
CTGGCCGCGCAGCAACAGATGGAAGGCCTCCTGGCGCCGCACCGGCCCAAGGAGCCCGCGTGGTTCCTGG
CCACCGTCGGCGTCTCGCCCGACCACCAGGGCAAGGGTCTGGGCAGCGCCGTCGTGCTCCCCGGAGTGGA
GGCGGCCGAGCGCGCCGGGGTGCCCGCCTTCCTGGAGACCTCCGCGCCCCGCAACCTCCCCTTCTACGAG
CGGCTCGGCTTCACCGTCACCGCCGACGTCGAGGTGCCCGAAGGACCGCGCACCTGGTGCATGACCCGCA
AGCCCGGTGCCTGATGCATCGATGTCGACCTGCAGCCAAGCTTATCGATAAAATAAAAGATTTTATTTAG
TCTCCAGAAAAAGGGGGGAATGAAAGACCCCACCTGTAGGTTTGGCAAGCTAGCTTAAGTAACGCCATTT
TGCAAGGCATGGAAAATACATAACTGAGAATAGAGAAGTTCAGATCAAGGTTAGGAACAGAGAGACAGCA
GAATATGGGCCAAACAGGATATCTGTGGTAAGCAGTTCCTGCCCCGGCTCAGGGCCAAGAACAGATGGTC
CCCAGATGCGGTCCCGCCCTCAGCAGTTTCTAGAGAACCATCAGATGTTTCCAGGGTGCCCCAAGGACCT
GAAATGACCCTGTGCCTTATTTGAACTAACCAATCAGTTCGCTTCTCGCTTCTGTTCGCGCGCTTCTGCT
CCCCGAGCTCAATAAAAGAGCCCACAACCCCTCACTCGGCGCGCCAGTCCTCCGATAGACTGCGTCGCCC
GGGTACCCGTGTATCCAATAAACCCTCTTGCAGTTGCATCCGACTTGTGGTCTCGCTGTTCCTTGGGAGG
GTCTCCTCTGAGTGATTGACTACCCGTCAGCGGGGGTCTTTCATGGGTAACAGTTTCTTGAAGTTGGAGA
ACAACATTCTGAGGGTAGGAGTCGAATATTAAGTAATCCTGACTCAATTAGCCACTGTTTTGAATCCACA
TACTCCAATACTCCTGAAATAGTTCATTATGGACAGCGCAGAAAGAGCTGGGGAGAATTGTGAAATTGTT
ATCCGCTCACAATTCCACACAACATACGAGCCGGAAGCATAAAGTGTAAAGCCTGGGGTGCCTAATGAGT
GAGCTAACTCACATTAATTGCGTTGCGCTCACTGCCCGCTTTCCAGTCGGGAAACCTGTCGTGCCAGCTG
CATTAATGAATCGGCCAACGCGCGGGGAGAGGCGGTTTGCGTATTGGGCGCTCTTCCGCTTCCTCGCTCA
CTGACTCGCTGCGCTCGGTCGTTCGGCTGCGGCGAGCGGTATCAGCTCACTCAAAGGCGGTAATACGGTT
ATCCACAGAATCAGGGGATAACGCAGGAAAGAACATGTGAGCAAAAGGCCAGCAAAAGGCCAGGAACCGT
AAAAAGGCCGCGTTGCTGGCGTTTTTCCATAGGCTCCGCCCCCCTGACGAGCATCACAAAAATCGACGCT
CAAGTCAGAGGTGGCGAAACCCGACAGGACTATAAAGATACCAGGCGTTTCCCCCTGGAAGCTCCCTCGT
GCGCTCTCCTGTTCCGACCCTGCCGCTTACCGGATACCTGTCCGCCTTTCTCCCTTCGGGAAGCGTGGCG
CTTTCTCATAGCTCACGCTGTAGGTATCTCAGTTCGGTGTAGGTCGTTCGCTCCAAGCTGGGCTGTGTGC
ACGAACCCCCCGTTCAGCCCGACCGCTGCGCCTTATCCGGTAACTATCGTCTTGAGTCCAACCCGGTAAG
ACACGACTTATCGCCACTGGCAGCAGCCACTGGTAACAGGATTAGCAGAGCGAGGTATGTAGGCGGTGCT
ACAGAGTTCTTGAAGTGGTGGCCTAACTACGGCTACACTAGAAGAACAGTATTTGGTATCTGCGCTCTGC
TGAAGCCAGTTACCTTCGGAAAAAGAGTTGGTAGCTCTTGATCCGGCAAACAAACCACCGCTGGTAGCGG
TGGTTTTTTTGTTTGCAAGCAGCAGATTACGCGCAGAAAAAAAGGATCTCAAGAAGATCCTTTGATCTTT
TCTACGGGGTCTGACGCTCAGTGGAACGAAAACTCACGTTAAGGGATTTTGGTCATGAGATTATCAAAAA
GGATCTTCACCTAGATCCTTTTAAATTAAAAATGAAGTTTTAAATCAATCTAAAGTATATATGAGTAAAC
TTGGTCTGACAGTTACCAATGCTTAATCAGTGAGGCACCTATCTCAGCGATCTGTCTATTTCGTTCATCC
ATAGTTGCCTGACTCCCCGTCGTGTAGATAACTACGATACGGGAGGGCTTACCATCTGGCCCCAGTGCTG
CAATGATACCGCGAGACCCACGCTCACCGGCTCCAGATTTATCAGCAATAAACCAGCCAGCCGGAAGGGC
CGAGCGCAGAAGTGGTCCTGCAACTTTATCCGCCTCCATCCAGTCTATTAATTGTTGCCGGGAAGCTAGA
GTAAGTAGTTCGCCAGTTAATAGTTTGCGCAACGTTGTTGCCATTGCTACAGGCATCGTGGTGTCACGCT
CGTCGTTTGGTATGGCTTCATTCAGCTCCGGTTCCCAACGATCAAGGCGAGTTACATGATCCCCCATGTT
GTGCAAAAAAGCGGTTAGCTCCTTCGGTCCTCCGATCGTTGTCAGAAGTAAGTTGGCCGCAGTGTTATCA
CTCATGGTTATGGCAGCACTGCATAATTCTCTTACTGTCATGCCATCCGTAAGATGCTTTTCTGTGACTG
GTGAGTACTCAACCAAGTCATTCTGAGAATAGTGTATGCGGCGACCGAGTTGCTCTTGCCCGGCGTCAAT
ACGGGATAATACCGCGCCACATAGCAGAACTTTAAAAGTGCTCATCATTGGAAAACGTTCTTCGGGGCGA
AAACTCTCAAGGATCTTACCGCTGTTGAGATCCAGTTCGATGTAACCCACTCGTGCACCCAACTGATCTT
CAGCATCTTTTACTTTCACCAGCGTTTCTGGGTGAGCAAAAACAGGAAGGCAAAATGCCGCAAAAAAGGG
AATAAGGGCGACACGGAAATGTTGAATACTCATACTCTTCCTTTTTCAATATTATTGAAGCATTTATCAG
GGTTATTGTCTCATGAGCGGATACATATTTGAATGTATTTAGAAAAATAAACAAATAGGGGTTCCGCGCA
CATTTCCCCGAAAAGTGCCACCTGACGTCTAAGAAACCATTATTATCATGACATTAACCTATAAAAATAG
GCGTATCACGAGGCCCTTTCGTCTCGCGCGTTTCGGTGATGACGGTGAAAACCTCTGACACATGCAGCTC
CCGGAGACGGTCACAGCTTGTCTGTAAGCGGATGCCGGGAGCAGACAAGCCCGTCAGGGCGCGTCAGCGG
GTGTTGGCGGGTGTCGGGGCTGGCTTAACTATGCGGCATCAGAGCAGATTGTACTGAGAGTGCACCATAT
GCGGTGTGAAATACCGCACAGATGCGTAAGGAGAAAATACCGCATCAGGCGCCATTCGCCATTCAGGCTG
CGCAACTGTTGGGAAGGGCGATCGGTGCGGGCCTCTTCGCTATTACGCCAGCTGGCGAAAGGGGGATGTG
CTGCAAGGCGATTAAGTTGGGTAACGCCAGGGTTTTCCCAGTCACGACGTTGTAAAACGACGGCGCAAGG
AATGGTGCATGCAAGGAGATGGCGCCCAACAGTCCCCCGGCCACGGGGCCTGCCACCATACCCACGCCGA
AACAAGCGCTCATGAGCCCGAAGTGGCGAGCCCGATCTTCCCCATCGGTGATGTCGGCGATATAGGCGCC
AGCAACCGCACCTGTGGCGCCGGTGATGCCGGCCACGATGCGTCCGGCGTAGAGGCGATTAGTCCAATTT
GTTAAAGACAGGATATCAGTGGTCCAGGCTCTAGTTTTGACTCAACAATATCACCAGCTGAAGCCTATAG
AGTACGAGCCATAGATAAAATAAAAGATTTTATTTAGTCTCCAGAAAAAGGGGGGAATGAAAGACCCCAC
CTGTAGGTTTGGCAAGCTAGCTTAAGTAACGCCATTTTGCAAGGCATGGAAAATACATAACTGAGAATAG
AGAAGTTCAGATCAAGGTTAGGAACAGAGAGACAGCAGAATATGGGCCAAACAGGATATCTGTGGTAAGC
AGTTCCTGCCCCGGCTCAGGGCCAAGAACAGATGGTCCCCAGATGCGGTCCCGCCCTCAGCAGTTTCTAG
AGAACCATCAGATGTTTCCAGGGTGCCCCAAGGACCTGAAATGACCCTGTGCCTTATTTGAACTAACCAA
TCAGTTCGCTTCTCGCTTCTGTTCGCGCGCTTCTGCTCCCCGAGCTCAATAAAAGAGCCCACAACCCCTC
ACTCGGCGCGCCAGTCCTCCGATAGACTGCGTCGCCCGGGTACCCGTATTCCCAATAAAGCCTCTTGCTG
TTTGCATCCGAATCGTGGACTCGCTGATCCTTGGGAGGGTCTCCTCAGATTGATTGACTGCCCACCTCGG
GGGTCTTTCATTTGGAGGTTCCACCGAGATTTGGAGACCCCTGCCCAGGGACCACCGACCCCCCCGCCGG
GAGGTAAGCTGGCCAGCGGTCGTTTCGTGTCTGTCTCTGTCTTTGTGCGTGTTTGTGCCGGCATCTAATG
TTTGCGCCTGCGTCTGTACTAGTTAGCTAACTAGCTCTGTATCTGGCGGACCCGTGGTGGAACTGACGAG
TTCTGAACACCCGGCCGCAACCCTGGGAGACGTCCCAGGGACTTTGGGGGCCGTTTTTGTGGCCCGACCT
GAGGAAGGGAGTCGATGTGGAATCCGACCCCGTCAGGATATGTGGTTCTGGTAGGAGACGAGAACCTAAA
ACAGTTCCCGCCTCCGTCTGAATTTTTGCTTTCGGTTTGGAACCGAAGCCGCGCGTCTTGTCTGCTGCAG
CGCTGCAGCATCGTTCTGTGTTGTCTCTGTCTGACTGTGTTTCTGTATTTGTCTGAAAATTAG
Features (pLannotate 1.2.2; 23 found; start..end, strand, type, name):
      1..417     +  CDS            gag (truncated): truncated Moloney murine leukemia virus (MMLV) gag gene lacking the start codon
    442..462     +  CDS            FLAG (fragment): FLAG® epitope tag, followed by an enterokinase cleavage site
    475..501     +  CDS            3xHA (fragment): three tandem HA epitope tags
    518..535     +  protein_bind   attB1 (fragment): mutant version of attB; core recombination site for the Gateway® BP reaction BP Clonase™
    541..1242    +  CDS            OTUB2: OTUB2_HUMAN - Also known as C14orf137, OTB2, OTU2. Experimental evidence at protein level: Swiss-Prot protein existence level 1. Hydrolase that can remove conjugated ubiquitin from proteins in vitro and may therefore play an important regulatory role at the level of protein turnover by preventing degradation. Mediates deubiquitination of 'Lys-11'-,'Lys-48'- and 'Lys-63'-linked polyubiquitin chains, with a preference for 'Lys-63'-linked polyubiquitin chains. From Homo sapiens (Human).
   1247..1271    -  protein_bind   attB2: mutant version of attB; recombination site for the Gateway® BP reaction BP Clonase™
   1389..1851    +  misc_feature   IRES: internal ribosome entry site (IRES) of the encephalomyocarditis virus (EMCV)
   1865..2464    +  CDS            PuroR: puromycin N-acetyltransferase; pac from Streptomyces alboniger; confers resistance to puromycin
   2540..3054    +  LTR            3' LTR: 3' long terminal repeat from murine embryonic stem cell virus
   3216..3232    -  protein_bind   lac operator: The lac repressor binds to the lac operator to inhibit transcription in E. coli. This inhibition can be relieved by adding lactose or isopropyl-β-D-thiogalactopyranoside (IPTG). lac repressor encoded by lacI
   3240..3270    -  promoter       lac promoter: promoter for the E. coli lac operon
   3285..3306    -  protein_bind   CAP binding site: CAP binding activates transcription in the presence of cAMP. E. coli catabolite activator protein
   3319..3411    -  CDS            lacI (fragment): lac repressor; lacI; The lac repressor binds to the lac operator to inhibit transcription in E. coli. This inhibition can be relieved by adding lactose or isopropyl-β-D-thiogalactopyranoside (IPTG).
   3594..4182    -  rep_origin     ori: high-copy-number ColE1/pMB1/pBR322/pUC origin of replication
   4353..5213    -  CDS            AmpR: β-lactamase; bla; confers resistance to ampicillin, carbenicillin, and related antibiotics
   5214..5318    -  promoter       AmpR promoter: bla
   5413..5448    +  CDS            rop (fragment): Rop protein, which maintains plasmids at low copy number; rop
   5550..5649    +  misc_feature   bom (fragment): basis of mobility region from pBR322
   5655..5804    -  CDS            lacZα (fragment): LacZα fragment of β-galactosidase; lacZ fragment
   5804..6005    -  CDS            TcR (fragment): tetracycline efflux protein; tet; confers resistance to tetracycline
   6006..6104    +  CDS            env (fragment): murine leukemia virus gPr80 envelope polyprotein precursor; env; proteolytically cleaved into gp70SU and p15TM subunits
   6146..6662    +  LTR            5' LTR: 5' long terminal repeat from murine embryonic stem cell virus
   6726..7067    +  misc_feature   MESV Ψ: packaging signal of murine embryonic stem cell virus
