[The description below was written by a language model from this plasmid's Addgene catalogue record and pLannotate feature annotations shown in this document.]
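Description:
Flag-HA-OTUB2 is a gammaretroviral mammalian expression plasmid built on the Gateway destination backbone pDEST_LTR_N_FLAG_HA_IRES_puro. It carries the unmutated human OTUB2 open reading frame, which encodes an OTU-family deubiquitinating enzyme able to cleave Lys-11-, Lys-48- and Lys-63-linked polyubiquitin chains. The ORF was introduced by an LR recombination reaction and is accordingly flanked by attB1 and attB2 sites. In bacteria the plasmid is maintained at high copy from a ColE1/pUC-type origin and selected with ampicillin through the β-lactamase gene. The remaining backbone annotations (fragments of lacI, lacZα, rop, bom, TcR and a short env piece) appear to be non-functional remnants of earlier cloning vectors.

The proviral cassette is bounded by murine embryonic stem cell virus 5' and 3' LTRs. The 5' LTR is followed by the MESV Ψ packaging signal and a truncated MMLV gag region lacking its start codon, an arrangement that lets the transcript be packaged into virions when gag, pol and env are supplied in trans by packaging cells. No separate internal promoter is annotated, so expression is presumably driven from the 5' LTR, as the backbone name suggests. Downstream of gag, FLAG and HA epitope sequences sit upstream of attB1 and tag OTUB2 at its N terminus. An EMCV IRES then directs translation of puromycin N-acetyltransferase from the same transcript, so puromycin resistance is coupled to expression of the tagged protein.

The design suits generation of stably transduced mammalian cell lines and tandem or single-step epitope affinity purification of OTUB2 complexes. This fits the associated study, which mapped the interaction landscape of human deubiquitinating enzymes.
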