Addgene plasmid #22552: Flag-HA-OTUB2
Depositing lab: Wade Harper. Depositing organization: Harvard Medical School. Publication: Defining the human deubiquitinating enzyme interaction landscape. Sowa ME, Bennett EJ, Gygi SP, Harper JW. Cell. 2009 Jul 23. 138(2):389-403. 10.1016/j.cell.2009.04.042 PubMed 19615732.
Backbone
  Vector backbone: pDEST_LTR_N_FLAG_HA_IRES_puro
  Backbone manufacturer: Harper_Lab
  Backbone size w/o insert (bp): 6521
  Vector type: Mammalian Expression, Retroviral
  Selectable markers: Puromycin
Growth in bacteria
  Bacterial resistance: Ampicillin, 100 μg/mL
  Growth temperature: 37°C
  Growth strain: DH5alpha
  Copy number: High Copy
Gene/Insert
  Gene/Insert name: OTUB2 (alt names: OTU domain, ubiquitin aldehyde binding 2; C14orf137, FLJ21916, MGC3102, OTB2, OTU2)
  Species: H. sapiens (human)
  Mutation: None
  GenBank ID: BC068058
  Entrez Gene: OTUB2 (a.k.a. C14orf137, OTB2, OTU2)
  Tag / fusion protein: HA (N terminal on backbone); FLAG (N terminal on backbone)
  Cloning method: Gateway Cloning; 5′ cloning site GATEWAY_LR (unknown if destroyed); 3′ cloning site GATEWAY_LR (unknown if destroyed)
  Sequencing primers: 5′ CAGCCCTCACTCCTTCTCTAGG; 3′ CAAGCGGCTTCGGCCAGTAAC
Resource information
  A portion of this plasmid was derived from a plasmid made by: MGC/Open
Terms and licenses: Academic/Nonprofit Terms; Industry Terms: Not Available to Industry
How to cite: Flag-HA-OTUB2 was a gift from Wade Harper (Addgene plasmid # 22552 ; http://n2t.net/addgene:22552 ; RRID:Addgene_22552)
